Addgene plasmid #212091: 5'-BirA-FLAG Chtop+exon minimal CMV pCDNA5
Purpose: LR vector for integration of Chtop+exon(138nt) into N2a FRT rtTA3 expression cells (BioID vector)
Depositing lab: Benjamin Blencowe. Depositing organization: University of Toronto. Publication: Systematic analysis of alternative exon-dependent interactome remodeling reveals multitasking functions of gene regulatory factors. Roth JF, Braunschweig U, Wu M, Li JD, Lin ZY, Larsen B, Weatheritt RJ, Gingras AC, Blencowe BJ. Mol Cell. 2023 Dec 7;83(23):4222-4238.e10. doi: 10.1016/j.molcel.2023.10.034. PubMed 38065061.
Backbone
  Vector backbone: 5'-BirA*-FLAG minimal CMV pCDNA5
  Vector type: Mammalian Expression
Growth in bacteria
  Bacterial resistance: Ampicillin, 100 μg/mL
  Growth temperature: 37°C
  Growth strain: DH5alpha
  Copy number: High Copy
Gene/Insert
  Gene/Insert name: Chtop+exon(138nt) (alt name: NP_001280705.1)
  Species: M. musculus (mouse)
  Entrez Gene: Chtop (a.k.a. 2500003M10Rik, Fop, Srag)
  Cloning method: Gateway Cloning
Terms and licenses: Academic/Nonprofit Terms; Industry Terms: Not Available to Industry
How to cite: 5'-BirA-FLAG Chtop+exon minimal CMV pCDNA5 was a gift from Benjamin Blencowe (Addgene plasmid # 212091 ; http://n2t.net/addgene:212091 ; RRID:Addgene_212091)
