[The description below was written by a language model from this plasmid's Addgene catalogue record and pLannotate feature annotations shown in this document.]
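Description:
5'-BirA-FLAG Chtop+exon minimal CMV pCDNA5 is a mammalian expression plasmid built on a pcDNA5-type Flp-In backbone and produced by Gateway LR recombination. It is designed for site-specific genomic integration and inducible expression of a BioID bait. In bacteria it is maintained as a high-copy plasmid through a ColE1/pUC-type origin and selected with ampicillin via the β-lactamase gene. A partial f1 origin and remnants of lac regulatory elements are also annotated in the backbone.

The expression cassette is driven by a tetracycline-responsive promoter, annotated as repeated tet operator fragments followed by a minimal CMV/TRE-type core. Transcription therefore depends on a Tet transactivator, consistent with the stated use in N2a FRT rtTA3 cells. Downstream lies the E. coli biotin ligase BirA, named BirA* in the backbone, which denotes the promiscuous BioID variant. It is followed by a FLAG epitope, an attB1 site, the mouse Chtop coding sequence and attB2, ending in a bGH polyadenylation signal. The bait is thus N-terminally tagged with BirA-FLAG. The Chtop insert is the isoform that includes a 138-nt alternative exon.

An FRT site sits directly upstream of a hygromycin resistance gene with no annotated promoter of its own, followed by an SV40 poly(A) signal. In the standard Flp-In arrangement, FLP-mediated recombination into a genomic FRT site activates this marker and allows selection of single-copy integrants.

The construct is used for proximity-dependent biotinylation. Proteins near the Chtop bait are labelled and captured, which allows the interactomes of exon-included and exon-excluded isoforms to be compared.
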