Features (pLannotate 1.2.2; 25 found; start..end, strand, type, name):
    400..525     +  CDS            ble (fragment): BLE_KLEPN - Experimental evidence at protein level: Swiss-Prot protein existence level 1. Binding protein with a strong affinity to the bleomycin family of antibiotics. Binds to CL990; an antimitotic-antibiotic compound. From Klebsiella pneumoniae.
    520..641     +  polyA_signal   SV40 poly(A) signal: SV40 polyadenylation signal
    714..730     -  protein_bind   lac operator: The lac repressor binds to the lac operator to inhibit transcription in E. coli. This inhibition can be relieved by adding lactose or isopropyl-β-D-thiogalactopyranoside (IPTG). lac repressor encoded by lacI
    738..768     -  promoter       lac promoter: promoter for the E. coli lac operon
    783..804     -  protein_bind   CAP binding site: CAP binding activates transcription in the presence of cAMP. E. coli catabolite activator protein
    817..909     -  CDS            lacI (fragment): lac repressor; lacI; The lac repressor binds to the lac operator to inhibit transcription in E. coli. This inhibition can be relieved by adding lactose or isopropyl-β-D-thiogalactopyranoside (IPTG).
   1092..1680    -  rep_origin     ori: high-copy-number ColE1/pMB1/pBR322/pUC origin of replication
   1851..2711    -  CDS            AmpR: β-lactamase; bla; confers resistance to ampicillin, carbenicillin, and related antibiotics
   2712..2816    -  promoter       AmpR promoter: bla
   2875..2927    -  misc_feature   bom (fragment): basis of mobility region from pBR322
   3108..3128    +  promoter       tight TRE promoter (fragment): Tet-responsive promoter PTight, consisting of seven tet operator sequences followed by the minimal CMV promoter
   3145..3165    +  promoter       tight TRE promoter (fragment): Tet-responsive promoter PTight, consisting of seven tet operator sequences followed by the minimal CMV promoter
   3182..3202    +  promoter       tight TRE promoter (fragment): Tet-responsive promoter PTight, consisting of seven tet operator sequences followed by the minimal CMV promoter
   3219..3239    +  promoter       tight TRE promoter (fragment): Tet-responsive promoter PTight, consisting of seven tet operator sequences followed by the minimal CMV promoter
   3247..3292    +  promoter       TRE3GV promoter (fragment): 3rd-generation Tet-responsive promoter that can be activated by binding of Tet-On® 3G, optimized for retroviral and lentiviral vectors
   3417..4379    +  CDS            birA: BIRA_ECOLI - Also known as bioR, dhbB. Experimental evidence at protein level: Swiss-Prot protein existence level 1. Acts both as a biotin--[acetyl-CoA-carboxylase] ligase and a biotin-operon repressor. In the presence of ATP, BirA activates biotin to form the BirA-biotinyl-5'-adenylate (BirA-bio-5'-AMP or holoBirA) complex. HoloBirA can either transfer the biotinyl moiety to the biotin carboxyl carrier protein (BCCP) subunit of acetyl-CoA carboxylase, or bind to the biotin operator site and inhibit transcription of the operon. From Escherichia coli (strain K12).
   4410..4433    +  CDS            3xFLAG (fragment): three tandem FLAG® epitope tags
   4447..4464    +  protein_bind   attB1 (fragment): mutant version of attB; core recombination site for the Gateway® BP reaction BP Clonase™
   4473..5216    +  CDS            Chtop: CHTOP_MOUSE - Also known as Fop. Experimental evidence at protein level: Swiss-Prot protein existence level 1. Plays an important role in the ligand-dependent activation of estrogen receptor target genes (By similarity). May play a role in the silencing of fetal globin genes (PubMed:20688955). Recruits the 5FMC complex to ZNF148, leading to desumoylation of ZNF148 and subsequent transactivation of ZNF148 target genes (PubMed:22872859). Required for the tumorigenicity of glioblastoma cells. Binds to 5- hydroxymethylcytosine (5hmC) and associates with the methylosome complex containing PRMT1, PR
   5221..5245    -  protein_bind   attB2: mutant version of attB; recombination site for the Gateway® BP reaction BP Clonase™
   5293..5517    +  polyA_signal   bGH poly(A) signal: bovine growth hormone polyadenylation signal
   5521..5542    +  promoter       SV40 promoter (fragment): SV40 enhancer and early promoter
   5563..5796    +  rep_origin     f1 ori (fragment) (sequence partly withheld): f1 bacteriophage origin of replication; arrow indicates direction of (+) strand synthesis
   5801..5848    +  protein_bind   FRT: FLP-mediated recombination occurs in the 8-bp core sequence TCTAGAAA (Turan and Bode, 2011). FLP recombinase from the Saccharomyces cerevisiae 2μ plasmid
   5856..390     +  CDS            HygR (across the origin): aminoglycoside phosphotransferase from E. coli; aph(4)-Ia; confers resistance to hygromycin
>Addgene plasmid #212091 | 5'-BirA-FLAG Chtop+exon minimal CMV pCDNA5 | addgene full sequence | sequence record 420888 | Addgene NGS Result
GCGGTCATTGACTGGAGCGAGGCGATGTTCGGGGATTCCCAATACGAGGTCGCCAACATCTTCTTCTGGA
GGCCGTGGTTGGCTTGTATGGAGCAGCAGACGCGCTACTTCGAGCGGAGGCATCCGGAGCTTGCAGGATC
GCCGCGGCTCCGGGCGTATATGCTCCGCATTGGTCTTGACCAACTCTATCAGAGCTTGGTTGACGGCAAT
TTCGATGATGCAGCTTGGGCGCAGGGTCGATGCGACGCAATCGTCCGATCCGGAGCCGGGACTGTCGGGC
GTACACAAATCGCCCGCAGAAGCGCGGCCGTCTGGACCGATGGCTGTGTAGAAGTACTCGCCGATAGTGG
AAACCGACGCCCCAGCACTCGTCCGAGGGCAAAGGAATAGCACGTACTACGAGATTTCGATTCCACCGCC
GCCTTCTATGAAAGGTTGGGCTTCGGAATCGTTTTCCGGGACGCCGGCTGGATGATCCTCCAGCGCGGGG
ATCTCATGCTGGAGTTCTTCGCCCACCCCAACTTGTTTATTGCAGCTTATAATGGTTACAAATAAAGCAA
TAGCATCACAAATTTCACAAATAAAGCATTTTTTTCACTGCATTCTAGTTGTGGTTTGTCCAAACTCATC
AATGTATCTTATCATGTCTGTATACCGTCGACCTCTAGCTAGAGCTTGGCGTAATCATGGTCATAGCTGT
TTCCTGTGTGAAATTGTTATCCGCTCACAATTCCACACAACATACGAGCCGGAAGCATAAAGTGTAAAGC
CTGGGGTGCCTAATGAGTGAGCTAACTCACATTAATTGCGTTGCGCTCACTGCCCGCTTTCCAGTCGGGA
AACCTGTCGTGCCAGCTGCATTAATGAATCGGCCAACGCGCGGGGAGAGGCGGTTTGCGTATTGGGCGCT
CTTCCGCTTCCTCGCTCACTGACTCGCTGCGCTCGGTCGTTCGGCTGCGGCGAGCGGTATCAGCTCACTC
AAAGGCGGTAATACGGTTATCCACAGAATCAGGGGATAACGCAGGAAAGAACATGTGAGCAAAAGGCCAG
CAAAAGGCCAGGAACCGTAAAAAGGCCGCGTTGCTGGCGTTTTTCCATAGGCTCCGCCCCCCTGACGAGC
ATCACAAAAATCGACGCTCAAGTCAGAGGTGGCGAAACCCGACAGGACTATAAAGATACCAGGCGTTTCC
CCCTGGAAGCTCCCTCGTGCGCTCTCCTGTTCCGACCCTGCCGCTTACCGGATACCTGTCCGCCTTTCTC
CCTTCGGGAAGCGTGGCGCTTTCTCATAGCTCACGCTGTAGGTATCTCAGTTCGGTGTAGGTCGTTCGCT
CCAAGCTGGGCTGTGTGCACGAACCCCCCGTTCAGCCCGACCGCTGCGCCTTATCCGGTAACTATCGTCT
TGAGTCCAACCCGGTAAGACACGACTTATCGCCACTGGCAGCAGCCACTGGTAACAGGATTAGCAGAGCG
AGGTATGTAGGCGGTGCTACAGAGTTCTTGAAGTGGTGGCCTAACTACGGCTACACTAGAAGAACAGTAT
TTGGTATCTGCGCTCTGCTGAAGCCAGTTACCTTCGGAAAAAGAGTTGGTAGCTCTTGATCCGGCAAACA
AACCACCGCTGGTAGCGGTGGTTTTTTTGTTTGCAAGCAGCAGATTACGCGCAGAAAAAAAGGATCTCAA
GAAGATCCTTTGATCTTTTCTACGGGGTCTGACGCTCAGTGGAACGAAAACTCACGTTAAGGGATTTTGG
TCATGAGATTATCAAAAAGGATCTTCACCTAGATCCTTTTAAATTAAAAATGAAGTTTTAAATCAATCTA
AAGTATATATGAGTAAACTTGGTCTGACAGTTACCAATGCTTAATCAGTGAGGCACCTATCTCAGCGATC
TGTCTATTTCGTTCATCCATAGTTGCCTGACTCCCCGTCGTGTAGATAACTACGATACGGGAGGGCTTAC
CATCTGGCCCCAGTGCTGCAATGATACCGCGAGACCCACGCTCACCGGCTCCAGATTTATCAGCAATAAA
CCAGCCAGCCGGAAGGGCCGAGCGCAGAAGTGGTCCTGCAACTTTATCCGCCTCCATCCAGTCTATTAAT
TGTTGCCGGGAAGCTAGAGTAAGTAGTTCGCCAGTTAATAGTTTGCGCAACGTTGTTGCCATTGCTACAG
GCATCGTGGTGTCACGCTCGTCGTTTGGTATGGCTTCATTCAGCTCCGGTTCCCAACGATCAAGGCGAGT
TACATGATCCCCCATGTTGTGCAAAAAAGCGGTTAGCTCCTTCGGTCCTCCGATCGTTGTCAGAAGTAAG
TTGGCCGCAGTGTTATCACTCATGGTTATGGCAGCACTGCATAATTCTCTTACTGTCATGCCATCCGTAA
GATGCTTTTCTGTGACTGGTGAGTACTCAACCAAGTCATTCTGAGAATAGTGTATGCGGCGACCGAGTTG
CTCTTGCCCGGCGTCAATACGGGATAATACCGCGCCACATAGCAGAACTTTAAAAGTGCTCATCATTGGA
AAACGTTCTTCGGGGCGAAAACTCTCAAGGATCTTACCGCTGTTGAGATCCAGTTCGATGTAACCCACTC
GTGCACCCAACTGATCTTCAGCATCTTTTACTTTCACCAGCGTTTCTGGGTGAGCAAAAACAGGAAGGCA
AAATGCCGCAAAAAAGGGAATAAGGGCGACACGGAAATGTTGAATACTCATACTCTTCCTTTTTCAATAT
TATTGAAGCATTTATCAGGGTTATTGTCTCATGAGCGGATACATATTTGAATGTATTTAGAAAAATAAAC
AAATAGGGGTTCCGCGCACATTTCCCCGAAAAGTGCCACCTGACGTCGACGGATCGGGAGATCTCCCGAT
CCCCTATGGTGCACTCTCAGTACAATCTGCTCTGATGCCGCATAGTTAAGCCAGTATCTGCTCCCTGCTT
GTGTGTTGGAGGTCGCTGAGTAGTGCGCGAGCAAAATTTAAGCTACAACAAGGCAAGGCTTGACCGACAA
TTGCATGAAGAATCTGCTTAGGGTTAGGCGTTTTGCGCTGCTTCGCGATGTACGGGCCAGATATACGCGT
CTCGAGGGATCCAAGCTGGCCGCACGTCTCCCTATCAGTGATAGAGAAGTCGACACGTCTCGAGCTCCCT
ATCAGTGATAGAGAAGGTACGTCTAGAACGTCTCCCTATCAGTGATAGAGAAGTCGACACGTCTCGAGCT
CCCTATCAGTGATAGAGAAGGTACCCCCTATATAAGCAGAGCTCGTTTAGTGAACCGTCAGATCGCCTGG
AGACGCCATCCACGCTGTTTTGACCTCCATAGAAGACACCGGGACCGATCCAGCCTCCGCGGAGGCTGGA
TCCTCTAGCGTTTAAACTTAAGCTTGGTACCGAGCTCGGATCCAGCTAGCGCCACCATGAAGGACAACAC
CGTGCCCCTGAAGCTGATCGCCCTGCTGGCCAACGGCGAGTTCCACAGCGGCGAGCAGCTGGGCGAGACC
CTGGGCATGAGCCGGGCCGCCATCAACAAGCACATCCAGACCCTGCGGGACTGGGGCGTGGACGTGTTCA
CCGTGCCCGGCAAGGGCTACAGCCTGCCCGAGCCCATCCAGCTGCTGAACGCCAAGCAGATCCTGGGCCA
GCTGGACGGCGGCAGCGTGGCCGTGCTGCCCGTGATCGACAGCACCAACCAGTACCTGCTGGACCGGATC
GGCGAGCTGAAGAGCGGCGACGCCTGCATCGCCGAGTACCAGCAGGCCGGCCGGGGCGGCCGGGGCCGGA
AGTGGTTCAGCCCCTTCGGCGCCAACCTGTACCTGAGCATGTTCTGGCGGCTGGAGCAGGGCCCCGCCGC
CGCCATCGGCCTGAGCCTGGTGATCGGCATCGTGATGGCCGAGGTGCTGCGGAAGCTGGGCGCCGACAAG
GTGCGGGTGAAGTGGCCCAACGACCTGTACCTGCAGGACCGGAAGCTGGCCGGCATCCTGGTGGAGCTGA
CCGGCAAGACCGGCGACGCCGCCCAGATCGTGATCGGCGCCGGCATCAACATGGCCATGCGGCGGGTGGA
GGAGAGCGTGGTGAACCAGGGCTGGATCACCCTGCAGGAGGCCGGCATCAACCTGGACCGGAACACCCTG
GCCGCCATGCTGATCCGGGAGCTGCGGGCCGCCCTGGAGCTGTTCGAGCAGGAGGGCCTGGCCCCCTACC
TGAGCCGGTGGGAGAAGCTGGACAACTTCATCAACCGGCCCGTGAAGCTGATCATCGGCGACAAGGAGAT
CTTCGGCATCAGCCGGGGCATCGACAAGCAGGGCGCCCTGCTGCTGGAGCAGGACGGCATCATCAAGCCC
TGGATGGGCGGCGAGATCAGCCTGCGGAGCGCCGAGAAGGGGGGATCTGGCCCCGGCGGCGGCGCGCCAG
ACTACAAAGACGATGACGATAAACTAGGCGCGCCCACAAGTTTGTACAAAAAAGTTGGCACCGCTGCACA
GTCAGCGCCGAAAGTTGTGCTAAAAAGCACCACCAAGATGTCTCTAAATGAGCGCTTTACTAATATGCTG
AAGAACAAACAGCCGATGCCAGTGAATATTCGGGCTTCGATGCAGCAGCAGCAGCAGCTAGCCAGTGCCA
GAAACAGAAGACTGGCCCAGCAGATGGAGAATAGACCCTCTGTCCAGGCAGCATTAAAACTTAAGCAGAA
GAGCTTAAAGCAGCGCCTGGGTAAGAGTAATATCCAGGCACGGTTAGGCCGACCCATAGGTGCCCTGGCC
AGGGGAGCAATTGGAGGAAGAGGCCTACCCATAATCCAGAGAGGCTTGCCCCGAGGAGGACTACGTGGGG
GACGTGCTACCAGAACCCTGCTTAGGGGTGGGATGTCGCTCCGAGGTCAAAACCTGCTCCGAGGTGGACG
AGCCGTAGCTCCCCGAATGGGCTTAAGAAGAGGTGGTGTTCGAGGTCGTGGAGGTCCTGGGAGAGGGGGC
CTAGGGCGTGGAGCTATGGGTCGTGGCGGAATCGGTGGTAGAGGTCGGGGTATGATAGGTCGGGGAAGAG
GGGGCTTTGGAGGCAGAGGCCGAGGTCGTGGCCGAGGGAGAGGTGCCCTCACTCGCCCTGTATTGACCAA
GGAGCAGCTGGACAACCAATTGGATGCATACATGTCGAAAACTAAAGGACACCTGGATGCTGAATTGGAT
GCCTACATGGCACAGACAGATCCTGAAACCAATGATTGATACCCAACTTTCTTGTACAAAGTGGTGTGAC
TCGAGTCTAGAGGGCCCGTTTAAACCCGCTGATCAGCCTCGACTGTGCCTTCTAGTTGCCAGCCATCTGT
TGTTTGCCCCTCCCCCGTGCCTTCCTTGACCCTGGAAGGTGCCACTCCCACTGTCCTTTCCTAATAAAAT
GAGGAAATTGCATCGCATTGTCTGAGTAGGTGTCATTCTATTCTGGGGGGTGGGGTGGGGCAGGACAGCA
AGGGGGAGGATTGGGAAGACAATAGCAGGCATGCTGGGGATGCGGTGGGCTCTATGGCTTCTGAGGCGGA
AAGAACCAGCTGGGGCTCTAGGGGGTATCCCC
[124 nt withheld, positions 5563-5686]
C
[91 nt withheld, positions 5688-5778]
AGGGTGATGGTTCACGTACCTAGAAGTTCCTATTCCGAAGTTCCTATTCTCTAGAAAGTATAGGAACTTC
CTTGGCCAAAAAGCCTGAACTCACCGCGACGTCTGTCGAGAAGTTTCTGATCGAAAAGTTCGACAGCGTC
TCCGACCTGATGCAGCTCTCGGAGGGCGAAGAATCTCGTGCTTTCAGCTTCGATGTAGGAGGGCGTGGAT
ATGTCCTGCGGGTAAATAGCTGCGCCGATGGTTTCTACAAAGATCGTTATGTTTATCGGCACTTTGCATC
GGCCGCGCTCCCGATTCCGGAAGTGCTTGACATTGGGGAATTCAGCGAGAGCCTGACCTATTGCATCTCC
CGCCGTGCACAGGGTGTCACGTTGCAAGACCTGCCTGAAACCGAACTGCCCGCTGTTCTGCAGCCGGTCG
CGGAGGCCATGGATGCGATCGCTGCGGCCGATCTTAGCCAGACGAGCGGGTTCGGCCCATTCGGACCGCA
AGGAATCGGTCAATACACTACATGGCGTGATTTCATATGCGCGATTGCTGATCCCCATGTGTATCACTGG
CAAACTGTGATGGACGACACCGTCAGTGCGTCCGTCGCGCAGGCTCTCGATGAGCTGATGCTTTGGGCCG
AGGACTGCCCCGAAGTCCGGCACCTCGTGCACGCGGATTTCGGCTCCAACAATGTCCTGACGGACAATGG
CCGCATAACA
